Addgene plasmid #63238: pFusX1-20
Purpose: Encodes RVD positions 1-3 in TALEN assembly
Depositing lab: Stephen Ekker. Depositing organization: Mayo Foundation for Medical Education and Research. Publication: FusX: A rapid one-step TALE assembly system for genome science. Ma AC, McNulty MS, Tanya PL, Jarryd CM, Martinez-Galvez G, Argue DP, Lee HB, Urban MD, Bullard CE, Blackburn PR, Man TK, Clark KJ, Ekker SC. Hum Gene Ther. 2016 Jun;27(6):451-63. doi: 10.1089/hum.2015.172 PubMed 26854857.
Backbone
  Vector backbone: FusX1
  Backbone size w/o insert (bp): 3013
  Vector type: TALEN
Growth in bacteria
  Bacterial resistance: Spectinomycin, 50 μg/mL
  Growth temperature: 37°C
  Growth strain: DH5alpha
  Copy number: High Copy
Gene/Insert
  Gene/Insert name: HD NI NG (alt name: X1_CAT)
  Species: Synthetic
  Mutation: none
  Cloning method: Restriction Enzyme; 5′ cloning site BsaI (destroyed during cloning); 3′ cloning site BsaI (destroyed during cloning)
  Sequencing primers: 5′ pCR8_F1; 3′ pCR8_R1
Terms and licenses: Academic/Nonprofit Terms; Industry Terms: Not Available to Industry
How to cite: pFusX1-20 was a gift from Stephen Ekker (Addgene plasmid # 63238 ; http://n2t.net/addgene:63238 ; RRID:Addgene_63238)
