[The description below was written by a language model from this plasmid's Addgene catalogue record.]
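Description:
pFusX1-20 is a bacterial library plasmid from the FusX system, a one-step assembly platform for building TALE arrays such as those used in TALENs. It is built on the FusX1 backbone (about 3 kb without insert), is maintained at high copy in standard E. coli cloning strains, and is selected with spectinomycin. The record does not include a feature table, so the origin of replication and other backbone elements are not specified. The use of pCR8-type sequencing primers suggests a pCR8-related backbone, although this is not stated outright.

The insert is a synthetic, pre-assembled trimer of TALE repeat modules carrying the repeat variable diresidues HD, NI and NG. Under the standard TALE code these recognise C, A and T respectively, which matches the alternative insert name X1_CAT. The trimer occupies RVD positions 1–3 of the final array, so this plasmid is the member of the position-1 sub-library chosen when a target site begins with CAT. The repeats were introduced through BsaI sites that were destroyed during cloning, as is typical of Golden Gate construction with type IIS enzymes. No mutations are recorded. The plasmid carries no promoter or expression elements described in the record, consistent with its role as a module donor rather than an expression vector.

In use, pFusX1-20 would be combined with the corresponding trimer plasmids for later RVD positions and a receiver vector. This allows a full-length TALE DNA-binding domain to be assembled in a single reaction for genome editing or other targeted DNA-binding applications.
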