>Addgene plasmid #63238 | pFusX1-20 | depositor partial sequence | sequence record 104994 | pFusX1_CAT
AGTCTTAAGCGTCTCCCCCTGAACCTGACCCCGGACCAAGTGGTGGCTATCGCCAGCCACGATGGCGGCA
AGCAAGCGCTCGAAACGGTGCAGCGGCTGTTGCCGGTGCTGTGCCAGGACCATGGCCTGACCCCGGACCA
AGTGGTGGCTATCGCCAGCAACATTGGCGGCAAGCAAGCGCTCGAAACGGTGCAGCGGCTGTTGCCGGTG
CTGTGCCAGGACCATGGCCTGACCCCGGACCAAGTGGTGGCTATCGCCAGCAACGGTGGCGGCAAGCAAG
CGCTCGAAACGGTGCAGCGGCTGTTGCCGGTGCTGTGCCAGGACCATGGCCTGACGAGACGTC
