>Addgene plasmid #63238 | pFusX1-20 | depositor partial sequence | sequence record 104995 | FusX1
CGTCTCCCCCTGACCCCGGACCAAGTGGTGGCTATCGAGACCGGCGCCGCTACGGGCGCGTCCCATTCGC
CATTCAGGCTGCGCAACTGTTGGGAAGGGCGATCGGTGCGGGCTCTTCGCTATTACGCCAGCTGGCGAAA
GGGGGATGTGCTGCAAGGCGATTAAGTTGGGAACGCCAGGGTTTTCCCAGTCACGACGTTGTAAAACGAC
GGCCAGTGAGCGCGCGTAATCGACTCACTATAGGGCGAATTGGGTACCGGGCCCCCCCTCGAGGTCCTCC
AGCTTTTGTTCCCTTTAGTGAGGGTTAATTGCGCGCTTGGCGTAATCATGGTCATAGCTGTTTCCTGTGT
GAAATTGTTATCCGCTCACAATTCCACACAACATACGAGCCGGAAGCATAAAGTGTAAAGCCTGGGGTGC
CTAATGAGTGAGCTAACTCACATTAATTGCGTTGCGCTCACTGCCCGCTTTCCACCGGTGGTCTCTGGCG
GCAAGCAAGCGCTCGAAACGGTGCAGCGGCTGTTGCCGGTGCTGTGCCAGGACCATGGCCTGACGAGACG
TCTAGACCAGCCAGGACAGAAATGCCTCGACTTCGCTGCTACCCAAGGTTGCCGGGTGACGCACACCGTG
GAAACGGATGAAGGCACGAACCCAGTGGACATAAGCCTGTTCGGTTCGTAAGCTGTAATGCAAGTAGCGT
ATGCGCTCACGCAACTGGTCCAGAACCTTGACCGAACGCAGCGGTGGTAACGGCGCAGTGGCGGTTTTCA
TGGCTTGTTATGACTGTTTTTTTGGGGTACAGTCTATGCCTCGGGCATCCAAGCAGCAAGCGCGTTACGC
CGTGGGTCGATGTTTGATGTTATGGAGCAGCAACGATGTTACGCAGCAGGGCAGTCGCCCTAAAACAAAG
TTAAACATTATGAGGGAAGCGGTGATCGCCGAAGTATCGACTCAACTATCAGAGGTAGTTGGCGTCATCG
AGCGCCATCTCGAACCGACGTTGCTGGCCGTACATTTGTACGGCTCCGCAGTGGATGGCGGCCTGAAGCC
ACACAGTGATATTGATTTGCTGGTTACGGTGACCGTAAGGCTTGATGAAACAACGCGGCGAGCTTTGATC
AACGACCTTTTGGAAACTTCGGCTTCCCCTGGAGAGAGCGAGATTCTCCGCGCTGTAGAAGTCACCATTG
TTGTGCACGACGACATCATTCCGTGGCGTTATCCAGCTAAGCGCGAACTGCAATTTGGAGAATGGCAGCG
CAATGACATTCTTGCAGGTATCTTCGAGCCAGCCACGATCGACATTGATCTGGCTATCTTGCTGACAAAA
GCAAGAGAACATAGCGTTGCCTTGGTAGGTCCAGCGGCGGAGGAACTCTTTGATCCGGTTCCTGAACAGG
ATCTATTTGAGGCGCTAAATGAAACCTTAACGCTATGGAACTCGCCGCCCGACTGGGCTGGCGATGAGCG
AAATGTAGTGCTTACGTTGTCCCGCATTTGGTACAGCGCAGTAACCGGCAAAATCGCGCCGAAGGATGTC
GCTGCCGACTGGGCAATGGAGCGCCTGCCGGCCCAGTATCAGCCCGTCATACTTGAAGCTAGACAGGCTT
ATCTTGGACAAGAAGAAGATCGCTTGGCCTCGCGCGCAGATCAGTTGGAAGAATTTGTCCACTACGTGAA
AGGCGAGATCACCAAGGTAGTCGGCAAATAACCCTCGAGCCACCCATGACCAAAATCCCTTAACGTGAGT
TACGCGTCGTTCCACTGAGCGTCAGACCCCGTAGAAAAGATCAAAGGATCTTCTTGAGATCCTTTTTTTC
TGCGCGTAATCTGCTGCTTGCAAACAAAAAAACCACCGCTACCAGCGGTGGTTTGTTTGCCGGATCAAGA
GCTACCAACTCTTTTTCCGAAGGTAACTGGCTTCAGCAGAGCGCAGATACCAAATACTGTCCTTCTAGTG
TAGCCGTAGTTAGGCCACCACTTCAAGAACTCTGTAGCACCGCCTACATACCTCGCTCTGCTAATCCTGT
TACCAGTGGCTGCTGCCAGTGGCGATAAGTCGTGTCTTACCGGGTTGGACTCAAGACGATAGTTACCGGA
TAAGGCGCAGCGGTCGGGCTGAACGGGGGGTTCGTGCACACAGCCCAGCTTGGAGCGAACGACCTACACC
GAACTGAGATACCTACAGCGTGAGCATTGAGAAAGCGCCACGCTTCCCGAAGGGAGAAAGGCGGACAGGT
ATCCGGTAAGCGGCAGGGTCGGAACAGGAGAGCGCACGAGGGAGCTTCCAGGGGGAAACGCCTGGTATCT
TTATAGTCCTGTCGGGTTTCGCCACCTCTGACTTGAGCGTCGATTTTTGTGATGCTCGTCAGGGGGGCGG
AGCCTATGGAAAAACGCCAGCAACGCGGCCTTTTTACGGTTCCTGGCCTTTTGCTGGCCTTTTGCTCACA
TGTTCTTTCCTGCGTTATCCCCTGATTCTGTGGATAACCGTATTACCGCCTTTGAGTGAGCTGATACCGC
TCGCCGCAGCCGAACGACCGAGCGCAGCGAGTCAGTGAGCGAGGAAGCGGAAGAGCGCCCAATACGCAAA
CCGCCTCTCCCCGCGCGTTGGCCGATTCATTAATGCAGCTGGCACGACAGGTTTCCCGACTGGAAAGCGG
GCAGTGAGCGCAACGCAATTAATACGCGTACCGCTAGCCAGGAAGAGTTTGTAGAAACGCAAAAAGGCCA
TCCGTCAGGATGGCCTTCTGCTTAGTTTGATGCCTGGCAGTTTATGGCGGGCGTCCTGCCCGCCACCCTC
CGGGCCGTTGCTTCACAACGTTCAAATCCGCTCCCGGCGGATTTGTCCTACTCAGGAGAGCGTTCACCGA
CAAACAACAGATAAAACGAAAGGCCCAGTCTTCCGACTGAGCCTTTCGTTTTATTTGATGCCTGGCAGTT
CCCTACTCTCGCGTTAACGCTAGCATGGATGTTTTCCCAGTCACGACGTTGTAAAACGACGGCCAGTCTT
AAG
