>Addgene plasmid #63238 | pFusX1-20 | addgene partial sequence | sequence record 111161 | pCR8_R1 5'-cgaaccgaacaggcttatgt-3'
CGTCACCCGGCAACCTTGGGTAGCAGCGAAGTCGAGGCATTTCTGTCCTGGCTGGTCTAGACGTCTCGTC
AGGCCATGGTCCTGGCACAGCACCGGCAACAGCCGCTGCACCGTTTCGAGCGCTTGCTTGCCGCCACCGT
TGCTGGCGATAGCCACCACTTGGTCCGGGGTCAGGCCATGGTCCTGGCACAGCACCGGCAACAGCCGCTG
CACCGTTTCGAGCGCTTGCTTGCCGCCAATGTTGCTGGCGATAGCCACCACTTGGTCCGGGGTCAGGCCA
TGGTCCTGGCACAGCACCGGCAACAGCCGCTGCACCGTTTCGAGCGCTTGCTTGCCGCCATCGTGGCTGG
CGATAGCCACCACTTGGTCCGGGGTCAGGTTCAGGGGGAGACGCTTAAGACTGGCCGTCGTTTTACAACG
TCGTGACTGGGAAAACATCCATGCTAGCGTTAACGCGAGAGTAGGGAACTGCCAGGCATCAAATAAAACG
AAAGGCTCAGTCGGAAGACTGGGCCTTTCGTTTTATCTGTTGTTTGTCGGTGAACGCTCTCCTGAGTAGG
ACAAATCCGCCGGGAGCGGATTTGAACGTTGTGAAGCAACGGCCCGGAG
